Addgene plasmid #42483: MTMR6A
Purpose: Bacterial expression for structure determination; may not be full ORF
Depositing lab: Nicola Burgess-Brown. Depositing organization: University of Oxford.
Backbone
  Vector backbone: pNIC-CH
  Backbone manufacturer: SGC
  Vector type: Bacterial Expression
Growth in bacteria
  Bacterial resistance: Kanamycin, 50 μg/mL
  Growth temperature: 37°C
  Growth strain: Mach1 ;
  Copy number: High Copy
Gene/Insert
  Gene/Insert name: MTMR6A (alt names: MTMR6A; gi|37537694; PDB:2YF0)
  Species: H. sapiens (human)
  Insert size (bp): 1554
  Mutation: See Comments
  Tag / fusion protein: His6 (C terminal on insert)
  Cloning method: Ligation Independent Cloning
  Sequencing primers: 5′ T7; 3′ T7-term
Terms and licenses: Academic/Nonprofit Terms; Industry Terms: Not Available to Industry
Depositor comments: http://www.thesgc.org/structures/2YF0/ Use BL21(DE3)-R3-pRARE2 strain for expression.
How to cite: MTMR6A was a gift from Nicola Burgess-Brown (Addgene plasmid # 42483 ; http://n2t.net/addgene:42483 ; RRID:Addgene_42483)
