[The description below was written by a language model from this plasmid's Addgene catalogue record.]
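Description:
MTMR6A is a bacterial expression plasmid built on the pNIC-CH backbone from the Structural Genomics Consortium, carrying a human MTMR6 (myotubularin-related protein 6) coding fragment intended for recombinant protein production and structure determination. The insert is 1554 bp and was introduced by ligation-independent cloning. The record cautions that it may not represent the full open reading frame, which is typical of constructs trimmed to a crystallisable domain boundary. A mutation field points to the depositor comments, but no specific sequence change is described there, so any differences from the reference sequence are not stated. The comments and the insert's alternative names link the construct to a deposited crystal structure.

The protein is expressed with a C-terminal His6 tag, which allows purification by immobilised metal affinity chromatography. The promoter is not named explicitly, but the listed sequencing primers (T7 forward and T7 terminator) and the depositor's recommendation of a DE3-lysogen BL21 derivative as the expression host suggest a T7 promoter/terminator cassette driven by T7 RNA polymerase supplied by the host. The recommended strain also carries a rare-codon tRNA plasmid, which helps with translating human coding sequences in E. coli. The plasmid is maintained in E. coli as a high-copy vector under kanamycin selection, and a standard cloning strain is used for propagation. The origin of replication is not stated, and no feature table was provided, so finer details of the backbone cannot be confirmed. Its typical use is overexpression and purification of the MTMR6 fragment for crystallography or related biochemical and biophysical studies.
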