>Addgene plasmid #42483 | MTMR6A | depositor partial sequence | sequence record 57315 | MTMR6A sequence 1554 bps
AAGAGGAGATAATTAATGGAGCATATCCGGACGACCAAGGTCGAACAAGTAAAATTACTTGACCGATTCA
GTACCAGCAACAAGTCATTAACAGGAACACTGTATCTTACGGCTACACATCTATTATTTATCGACTCTCA
TCAAAAAGAAACCTGGATATTACACCACCATATTGCCTCAGTAGAGAAACTTGCTTTGACTACTTCTGGA
TGCCCCCTTGTGATACAGTGCAAGAACTTCAGAACTGTGCATTTCATTGTTCCCAGAGAAAGAGATTGCC
ATGATATTTACAACTCTTTGCTACAACTGTCAAAACAAGCAAAATATGAAGATCTCTATGCATTTTCTTA
TAATCCCAAACAAAATGATTCAGAACGACTACAAGGCTGGCAGCTCATTGATCTCGCTGAGGAATATAAG
AGGATGGGAGTGCCAAACTCACACTGGCAGTTGTCTGATGCCAACCGGGACTACAAGATTTGTGAAACTT
ACCCCAGAGAACTTTATGTTCCCCGGATAGCAAGCAAACCAATAATTGTTGGTAGTTCCAAGTTCCGGAG
CAAGGGAAGATTCCCAGTTCTTTCCTACTATCATCAAGATAAGGAGGCTGCCATTTGTCGATGTAGTCAG
CCACTCTCTGGATTCAGTGCCAGGTGCCTGGAGGATGAACATTTGCTTCAAGCCATTAGTAAAGCCAATC
CAGTCAATCGCTATATGTACGTCATGGATACCAGGCCAAAACTGAATGCAATGGCCAACAGAGCAGCTGG
AAAAGGTTATGAAAATGAAGACAACTATTCCAATATTAGATTTCAGTTTGTTGGAATTGAAAATATTCAT
GTCATGAGGTCCAGCCTTCAGAAATTATTGGAAGTCAATGGCACTAAAGGGCTTTCTGTCAATGATTTCT
ACTCCGGTTTGGAGAGCTCGGGATGGCTTCGCCATATCAAAGCTGTTATGGATGCTGCAGTCTTCTTGGC
CAAAGCAATAACAGTTGAAAATGCAAGTGTGTTGGTGCATTGTTCCGATGGTTGGGATAGGACTTCCCAG
GTTTGTTCCCTGGGTTCTCTTTTATTGGATTCCTACTACAGGACAATCAAAGGATTCATGGTTTTAATAG
AAAAGGATTGGATCTCTTTTGGACATAAATTTTCAGAGAGGTGTGGCCAGTTGGATGGTGACCCAAAGGA
AGTCTCACCAGTGTTTACTCAGTTCTTGGAATGTGTGTGGCATTTGACCGAACAGTTTCCACAAGCCTTT
GAATTCAGTGAAGCATTTCTTCTTCAGATCCATGAGCATATTCATTCATGCCAGTTTGGAAACTTCCTTG
GAAATTGTCAGAAGGAAAGAGAAGAGCTCAAGTTGAAGGAGAAGACTTATTCCCTGTGGCCATTTCTTTT
GGAAGACCAAAAGAAGTACTTAAATCCTCTCTACAGTTCCGAATCTCACAGATTTACAGTTTTGGAGCCA
AATACAGTATCTTTCAATTTTAAGTTTTGGAGGAACATGTACCATCAGTTTGATCGAACAGCGCACCATC
ATCACCACCATTGA
