>Addgene plasmid #42483 | MTMR6A | addgene partial sequence | sequence record 59417 | T7_term
TCAGCTTCCTTTCGGGCTTTGTTAGCAGCCGGATCTCAGTGGTGGTGGTGGTGGTGCTCGAGTGCGGCCG
CAAGCTTGTCGACGGAGCTCGAATTCGGATCCTCAATGGTGGTGATGATGGTGCGCTGTTCGATCAAACT
GATGGTACATGTTCCTCCAAAACTTAAAATTGAAAGATACTGTATTTGGCTCCAAAACTGTAAATCTGTG
AGATTCGGAACTGTAGAGAGGATTTAAGTACTTCTTTTGGTCTTCCAAAAGAAATGGCCACAGGGAATAA
GTCTTCTCCTTCAACTTGAGCTCTTCTCTTTCCTTCTGACAATTTCCAAGGAAGTTTCCAAACTGGCATG
AATGAATATGCTCATGGATCTGAAGAAGAAATGCTTCACTGAATTCAAAGGCTTGTGGAAACTGTTCGGT
CAAATGCCACACACATTCCAAGAACTGAGTAAACACTGGTGAGACTTCCTTTGGGTCACCATCCAACTGG
CCACACCTCTCTGAAAATTTATGTCCAAAAGAGATCCAATCCTTTTCTATTAAAACCATGAATCCTTTGA
TTGTCCTGTAGTAGGAATCCAATAAAAGAGAACCCAGGGAACAAACCTGGGAAGTCCTATCCCAACCATC
GGAACAATGCACCAACACACTTGCATTTTCAACTGTTATTGCTTTGGCCAAGAAGACTGCAGCATCCATA
ACAGCTTTGATATGGCGAAGCCATCCCGAGCTCTCCAAACCGGAGTAGAAATCATTGACAGAAAGCCCTT
TAGTGCCATTGACTTCCAATAATTTCTGAAGGCTGGACCTCATGACATGAATATTTTCAATTCCAACAAA
CTGAAATCTAATATTGGAATAGTTGTCTTCATTTTCATAACCTTTTCCAGCTGCTCTGTTGGCCATTGCA
TTCAGTTTTGGCCTGGTATCCATGACGTACATATAGCGATTGACTGGATTGG
